Addgene plasmid #143020: TFORF0349
Purpose: Lentiviral vector for overexpressing transcription factor ORFs with unique 24-bp barcodes. Barcodes facilitate identification of transcription factors in pooled screens.
Depositing lab: Feng Zhang. Depositing organization: Broad Institute. Publication: A transcription factor atlas of directed differentiation. Joung J, Ma S, Tay T, Geiger-Schuller KR, Kirchgatterer PC, Verdine VK, Guo B, Arias-Garcia MA, Allen WE, Singh A, Kuksenko O, Abudayyeh OO, Gootenberg JS, Fu Z, Macrae RK, Buenrostro JD, Regev A, Zhang F. Cell. 2023 Jan 5;186(1):209-229.e26. doi: 10.1016/j.cell.2022.11.026. PubMed 36608654.
Backbone
  Vector backbone: pLX_TRC317
  Backbone manufacturer: Broad Institute Genetic Perturbation Platform
  Backbone size w/o insert (bp): 8264
  Vector type: Mammalian Expression, Lentiviral
  Selectable markers: Puromycin
Growth in bacteria
  Bacterial resistance: Ampicillin, 100 μg/mL
  Growth temperature: 37°C
  Growth strain: NEB Stable
  Copy number: High Copy
Gene/Insert
  Gene/Insert name: ZNF48
  Species: H. sapiens (human)
  Insert size (bp): 1589
  Entrez Gene: ZNF48 (a.k.a. ZNF553, FLJ31751, MGC43952, DKFZp762K013)
  Promoter: EF1a
  Cloning method: Unknown
  Sequencing primers: 5′ GGGTGGAGACTGAAGTTAGGCCAG; 3′ CACATAGCGTAAAAGGAGCAACATAG
Terms and licenses: Academic/Nonprofit Terms; Industry Terms: Not Available to Industry
Depositor comments: NM_001214907,ENST00000622647 . The transcription factor ORF portion of this plasmid was synthesized by Genewiz. Please test multiple small colonies in case of plasmid recombination. To make this collection available in a timely manner, a portion of this collection was not fully sequenced by Addgene. If an Addgene verified full plasmid sequence is not available, please contact us prior to placing an order to request the full sequence.
How to cite: TFORF0349 was a gift from Feng Zhang (Addgene plasmid # 143020 ; http://n2t.net/addgene:143020 ; RRID:Addgene_143020)
