[The description below was written by a language model from this plasmid's Addgene catalogue record and pLannotate feature annotations shown in this document.]
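Description:
TFORF0349 is a lentiviral mammalian expression plasmid built on the pLX_TRC317 backbone, carrying the human zinc finger gene ZNF48 (also known as ZNF553) as one member of a barcoded transcription factor ORF collection. It is maintained in E. coli through a high-copy ColE1/pUC-type origin with ampicillin resistance (AmpR under its own bla promoter). An f1 origin and remnants of a lac/lacZα cloning region with T7 and T3 promoters are also present in the bacterial portion. The depositor notes that the plasmid can recombine, which is a common concern for LTR-containing vectors.

The viral cassette follows a third-generation, self-inactivating design. An RSV promoter drives a truncated HIV-1 5' LTR, followed by the Ψ packaging signal with a gag fragment, the RRE for Rev-dependent export of the genomic RNA, a cPPT/CTS element and a ΔU3 3' LTR, with an SV40 poly(A) signal downstream. Within the provirus, an SV40 early promoter/origin region sits upstream of a puromycin N-acetyltransferase gene for selecting transduced cells. The EF-1α promoter then drives the ZNF48 ORF, which the record says was synthesized, and a WPRE follows to enhance transcript expression. The catalogue entry describes a unique 24-bp barcode associated with each ORF. The feature table does not annotate it, so its exact position is not given, and the short hits between the ORF and the WPRE, such as a U6 promoter fragment, are only partial matches. The construct is intended for ZNF48 overexpression, particularly in pooled transcription factor screens where the barcode identifies the delivered factor, as in directed differentiation studies.
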