Features (pLannotate 1.2.2; 31 found; start..end, strand, type, name):
      5..231     +  promoter       RSV promoter: Rous sarcoma virus enhancer/promoter
    232..412     +  LTR            5' LTR (truncated): truncated 5' long terminal repeat (LTR) from HIV-1
    459..584     +  misc_feature   HIV-1 Ψ: packaging signal of human immunodeficiency virus type 1
    568..931     +  CDS            HIV-1 gag (fragment): gag protein from human immunodeficiency virus 1; gag
   1077..1310    +  misc_feature   RRE: The Rev response element (RRE) of HIV-1 allows for Rev-dependent mRNA export from the nucleus to the cytoplasm.
   1687..1713    +  CDS            Rev (fragment): human immunodeficiency virus 1 (HIV-1) Rev protein; rev; enhances nuclear export of unspliced and incompletely spliced viral mRNAs
   1720..1743    +  promoter       SV40 promoter (fragment): SV40 early promoter
   1744..1815    +  promoter       SV40 promoter (fragment): SV40 enhancer and early promoter
   1839..1974    +  rep_origin     SV40 ori: SV40 origin of replication
   2020..2616    +  CDS            PuroR (fragment): puromycin N-acetyltransferase; pac from Streptomyces; confers resistance to puromycin
   2665..2782    +  misc_feature   cPPT/CTS: central polypurine tract and central termination sequence of HIV-1
   2847..2913    +  CDS            small t antigen (fragment): SV40 (simian virus 40) small t antigen
   2920..4098    +  promoter       EF-1α promoter: strong constitutive promoter for human elongation factor EF-1α
   4115..5599    +  CDS            ZNF48 (fragment): ZNF48_HUMAN - Also known as ZNF553. Experimental evidence at protein level: Swiss-Prot protein existence level 1. May be involved in transcriptional regulation. From Homo sapiens (Human).
   5615..5668    +  promoter       U6 promoter (fragment): RNA polymerase III promoter for human U6 snRNA
   5710..6298    +  misc_feature   WPRE: woodchuck hepatitis virus posttranscriptional regulatory element
   6349..6368    +  misc_feature   cPPT/CTS (fragment): central polypurine tract and central termination sequence of HIV-1
   6370..6603    +  LTR            3' LTR (ΔU3): self-inactivating 3' long terminal repeat (LTR) from HIV-1
   6681..6802    +  polyA_signal   SV40 poly(A) signal: SV40 polyadenylation signal
   6842..6977    +  rep_origin     SV40 ori: SV40 origin of replication
   6998..7016    -  promoter       T7 promoter: promoter for bacteriophage T7 RNA polymerase
   7024..7179    +  CDS            lacZα (fragment): LacZα fragment of β-galactosidase; lacZ fragment
   7184..7612    +  rep_origin     f1 ori (sequence partly withheld): f1 bacteriophage origin of replication; arrow indicates direction of (+) strand synthesis
   7665..7769    +  promoter       AmpR promoter: bla
   7770..8630    +  CDS            AmpR: β-lactamase; bla; confers resistance to ampicillin, carbenicillin, and related antibiotics
   8801..9389    +  rep_origin     ori: high-copy-number ColE1/pMB1/pBR322/pUC origin of replication
   9572..9664    +  CDS            lacI (fragment): lac repressor; lacI; The lac repressor binds to the lac operator to inhibit transcription in E. coli. This inhibition can be relieved by adding lactose or isopropyl-β-D-thiogalactopyranoside (IPTG).
   9677..9698    +  protein_bind   CAP binding site: CAP binding activates transcription in the presence of cAMP. E. coli catabolite activator protein
   9713..9743    +  promoter       lac promoter: promoter for the E. coli lac operon
   9751..9767    +  protein_bind   lac operator: The lac repressor binds to the lac operator to inhibit transcription in E. coli. This inhibition can be relieved by adding lactose or isopropyl-β-D-thiogalactopyranoside (IPTG). lac repressor encoded by lacI
   9812..9830    +  promoter       T3 promoter: promoter for bacteriophage T3 RNA polymerase
>Addgene plasmid #143020 | TFORF0349 | addgene full sequence | sequence record 399019 | Addgene NGS Result
TTAATGTAGTCTTATGCAATACTCTTGTAGTCTTGCAACATGGTAACGATGAGTTAGCAACATGCCTTAC
AAGGAGAGAAAAAGCACCGTGCATGCCGATTGGTGGAAGTAAGGTGGTACGATCGTGCCTTATTAGGAAG
GCAACAGACGGGTCTGACATGGATTGGACGAACCACTGAATTGCCGCATTGCAGAGATATTGTATTTAAG
TGCCTAGCTCGATACATAAACGGGTCTCTCTGGTTAGACCAGATCTGAGCCTGGGAGCTCTCTGGCTAAC
TAGGGAACCCACTGCTTAAGCCTCAATAAAGCTTGCCTTGAGTGCTTCAAGTAGTGTGTGCCCGTCTGTT
GTGTGACTCTGGTAACTAGAGATCCCTCAGACCCTTTTAGTCAGTGTGGAAAATCTCTAGCAGTGGCGCC
CGAACAGGGACTTGAAAGCGAAAGGGAAACCAGAGGAGCTCTCTCGACGCAGGACTCGGCTTGCTGAAGC
GCGCACGGCAAGAGGCGAGGGGCGGCGACTGGTGAGTACGCCAAAAATTTTGACTAGCGGAGGCTAGAAG
GAGAGAGATGGGTGCGAGAGCGTCAGTATTAAGCGGGGGAGAATTAGATCGCGATGGGAAAAAATTCGGT
TAAGGCCAGGGGGAAAGAAAAAATATAAATTAAAACATATAGTATGGGCAAGCAGGGAGCTAGAACGATT
CGCAGTTAATCCTGGCCTGTTAGAAACATCAGAAGGCTGTAGACAAATACTGGGACAGCTACAACCATCC
CTTCAGACAGGATCAGAAGAACTTAGATCATTATATAATACAGTAGCAACCCTCTATTGTGTGCATCAAA
GGATAGAGATAAAAGACACCAAGGAAGCTTTAGACAAGATAGAGGAAGAGCAAAACAAAAGTAAGACCAC
CGCACAGCAAGCGGCCGCTGATCTTCAGACCTGGAGGAGGAGATATGAGGGACAATTGGAGAAGTGAATT
ATATAAATATAAAGTAGTAAAAATTGAACCATTAGGAGTAGCACCCACCAAGGCAAAGAGAAGAGTGGTG
CAGAGAGAAAAAAGAGCAGTGGGAATAGGAGCTTTGTTCCTTGGGTTCTTGGGAGCAGCAGGAAGCACTA
TGGGCGCAGCGTCAATGACGCTGACGGTACAGGCCAGACAATTATTGTCTGGTATAGTGCAGCAGCAGAA
CAATTTGCTGAGGGCTATTGAGGCGCAACAGCATCTGTTGCAACTCACAGTCTGGGGCATCAAGCAGCTC
CAGGCAAGAATCCTGGCTGTGGAAAGATACCTAAAGGATCAACAGCTCCTGGGGATTTGGGGTTGCTCTG
GAAAACTCATTTGCACCACTGCTGTGCCTTGGAATGCTAGTTGGAGTAATAAATCTCTGGAACAGATTTG
GAATCACACGACCTGGATGGAGTGGGACAGAGAAATTAACAATTACACAAGCTTAATACACTCCTTAATT
GAAGAATCGCAAAACCAGCAAGAAAAGAATGAACAAGAATTATTGGAATTAGATAAATGGGCAAGTTTGT
GGAATTGGTTTAACATAACAAATTGGCTGTGGTATATAAAATTATTCATAATGATAGTAGGAGGCTTGGT
AGGTTTAAGAATAGTTTTTGCTGTACTTTCTATAGTGAATAGAGTTAGGCAGGGATATTCACCATTATCG
TTTCAGACCCACCTCCCAACCCCGAGGGGACCCATGCATTGCATCTCAATTAGTCAGCAACCAGGTGTGG
AAAGTCCCCAGGCTCCCCAGCAGGCAGAAGTATGCAAAGCATGCGTCTCAATTAGTCAGCAACCATAGTC
CCGCCCCTAACTCCGCCCATCCCGCCCCTAACTCCGCCCAGTTCCGCCCATTCTCCGCCCCATGGCTGAC
TAATTTTTTTTATTTATGCAGAGGCCGAGGCCGCCTCGGCCTCTGAGCTATTCCAGAAGTAGTGAGGAGG
CTTTTTTGGAGGCCTAGGCTTTTGCAAAAAGCTTTCTAGAGGTACCACCGGAGCTTACCATGACCGAGTA
CAAGCCCACGGTGCGCCTCGCCACCCGCGACGACGTCCCCAGGGCCGTACGCACCCTCGCCGCCGCGTTC
GCCGACTACCCCGCCACGCGCCACACCGTCGATCCGGACCGCCACATCGAGCGGGTCACCGAGCTGCAAG
AACTCTTCCTCACGCGCGTCGGGCTCGACATCGGCAAGGTGTGGGTCGCGGACGACGGCGCCGCCGTGGC
GGTCTGGACCACGCCGGAGAGCGTCGAAGCGGGGGCGGTGTTCGCCGAGATCGGCCCGCGCATGGCCGAG
TTGAGCGGTTCCCGGCTGGCCGCGCAGCAACAGATGGAAGGCCTCCTGGCGCCGCACCGGCCCAAGGAGC
CCGCGTGGTTCCTGGCCACCGTCGGCGTCTCGCCCGACCACCAGGGCAAGGGTCTGGGCAGCGCCGTCGT
GCTCCCCGGAGTGGAGGCGGCCGAGCGCGCCGGGGTGCCCGCCTTCCTGGAGACCTCCGCGCCCCGCAAC
CTCCCCTTCTACGAGCGGCTCGGCTTCACCGTCACCGCCGACGTCGAGGTGCCCGAAGGACCGCGCACCT
GGTGCATGACCCGCAAGCCCGGTGCCAGTTAACGAATTCTAGATCTTGAGACAAATGGCAGTATTCATCC
ACAATTTTAAAAGAAAAGGGGGGATTGGGGGGTACAGTGCAGGGGAAAGAATAGTAGACATAATAGCAAC
AGACATACAAACTAAAGAATTACAAAAACAAATTACAAAAATTCAAAATTTTCGGGTTTATTACAGGGAC
AGCAGAGATCCACTTTGGCGCCGGCTCGAGGCCTGCAGGTGCAAAGATGGATAAAGTTTTAAACAGAGAG
GAATCTTTGCAGCTAATGGACCTTCTAGGTCTTGAAAGGAGTGGGAATTGGCTCCGGTGCCCGTCAGTGG
GCAGAGCGCACATCGCCCACAGTCCCCGAGAAGTTGGGGGGAGGGGTCGGCAATTGAACCGGTGCCTAGA
GAAGGTGGCGCGGGGTAAACTGGGAAAGTGATGTCGTGTACTGGCTCCGCCTTTTTCCCGAGGGTGGGGG
AGAACCGTATATAAGTGCAGTAGTCGCCGTGAACGTTCTTTTTCGCAACGGGTTTGCCGCCAGAACACAG
GTAAGTGCCGTGTGTGGTTCCCGCGGGCCTGGCCTCTTTACGGGTTATGGCCCTTGCGTGCCTTGAATTA
CTTCCACCTGGCTGCAGTACGTGATTCTTGATCCCGAGCTTCGGGTTGGAAGTGGGTGGGAGAGTTCGAG
GCCTTGCGCTTAAGGAGCCCCTTCGCCTCGTGCTTGAGTTGAGGCCTGGCCTGGGCGCTGGGGCCGCCGC
GTGCGAATCTGGTGGCACCTTCGCGCCTGTCTCGCTGCTTTCGATAAGTCTCTAGCCATTTAAAATTTTT
GATGACCTGCTGCGACGCTTTTTTTCTGGCAAGATAGTCTTGTAAATGCGGGCCAAGATCTGCACACTGG
TATTTCGGTTTTTGGGGCCGCGGGCGGCGACGGGGCCCGTGCGTCCCAGCGCACATGTTCGGCGAGGCGG
GGCCTGCGAGCGCGGCCACCGAGAATCGGACGGGGGTAGTCTCAAGCTGGCCGGCCTGCTCTGGTGCCTG
GCCTCGCGCCGCCGTGTATCGCCCCGCCCTGGGCGGCAAGGCTGGCCCGGTCGGCACCAGTTGCGTGAGC
GGAAAGATGGCCGCTTCCCGGCCCTGCTGCAGGGAGCTCAAAATGGAGGACGCGGCGCTCGGGAGAGCGG
GCGGGTGAGTCACCCACACAAAGGAAAAGGGCCTTTCCGTCCTCAGCCGTCGCTTCATGTGACTCCACGG
AGTACCGGGCGCCGTCCAGGCACCTCGATTAGTTCTCGAGCTTTTGGAGTACGTCGTCTTTAGGTTGGGG
GGAGGGGTTTTATGCGATGGAGTTTCCCCACACTGAGTGGGTGGAGACTGAAGTTAGGCCAGCTTGGCAC
TTGATGTAATTCTCCTTGGAATTTGCCCTTTTTGAGTTTGGATCTTGGTTCATTCTCAAGCCTCAGACAG
TGGTTCAAAGTTTTTTTCTTCCATTTCAGGTGTCGTGAGGCTAGCACCGCCACCATGTCAGATCTGGTGA
AACACCAGCGGACCCACACAGGGGAGAAACCCTACAAGTGTGGGGTCTGTGGCAAGGGCTTTGGGGATAG
CTCTGCCCGGATCAAACACCAGCGGACTCATAGTGGGGAGAAGCCCTATAGAGCCCGGCCACCAGCCCAG
GGTCCCCCAAAGATTCCTCGGTCCCGGATCCCTGCTGGTGAGCGCCCCACTATCTGTGGTGAATGTGGCA
AGAGCTTCCGGCAGAGTTCTGACCTGGTGAAACACCAGCGGACACACACTGGTGAGAAGCCCTACAAGTG
TGGCATATGTGGCAAGGGCTTTGGCGACAGTTCCGCCCGCATCAAGCACCAGCGGACACACCGGGGGGAG
CAGCCCCCCCGACCAGTGGTGCCCCGACGGCAGCCATCTCGGGCAGCCACGGCAGCTACCCAGGGACCGA
AGGCCCAGGACAAGCCATATATCTGCACTGATTGCGGCAAGAGGTTTGTGCTCAGCTGCAGCCTCCTGAG
TCACCAGCGTAGTCACTTGGGGCCCAAGCCCTTTGGCTGTGATGTGTGTGGAAAGGAGTTTGCCCGGGGA
TCCGACCTGGTGAAGCACCTGCGGGTGCACACGGGTGAGAAGCCCTACCTCTGCCCAGAGTGCGGCAAAG
GTTTCGCGGACAGCTCCGCCCGAGTCAAACACCTCCGCACCCACAGTGGCGAGAGGCCCCATGCCTGCCC
GGAATGCGACCGTACCTTCAGCCTCAGCTCCACCCTTCTTCGCCACCGCCTCACTCACATGGAGCCCCAG
GACTTCAGCTTCCCAGGCTATCCCCTACCCGCTCTGATCCCCAGCCCACCCCCACCTCCTCTGGGCACCA
GCCCCCCGCTGACACCTCGAAGTCCCTCACACTCGGGTGAGCCTTTTGGCCTGCCTGGCTTGGAGCCAGA
GCCTGGGGGCCCACAGGCTGGGGAGCCACCCCCACCACTGGCGGGCGACAAGCCCCACAAGTGCCCTGAG
TGTGGCAAGGGCTTCCGCCGAAGCTCTGACCTGGTGAAACACCATCGTGTGCACACAGGGGAGAAACCCT
ACCTCTGTCCTGAATGCGGCAAGGGTTTTGCTGACAGCTCAGCCCGAGTCAAGCACCTCCGCACCCACCG
TGGTGAACGGGCCCGGCCACCACCACCATCCACTCTGCTGCGGCCACATAACCCACCTGGCCCAGTACCC
ATGGCCCCTCGACCCCGAGTTCGGGCCCAGCCTTCTGGACCCAGCCAGCCCCACGTGTGTGGCTTCTGTG
GGAAGGAGTTCCCCCGGAGCTCAGATCTGGTCAAACACAGGCGTACACACACGGGGGAGAAGCCATACAA
GTGTGCAGAGTGTGGCAAGGGTTTTGGTGACAGTTCTGCCCGCATCAAGCACCAGCGTGGGCACCTGGTC
CTGACGCCCTTTGGGATAGGGGATGGTAGGGCAAGGCCCCTCAAGCAGGAGGCAGCAACAGGACTGGAAT
AGTAATGAACTAGTCCGTAACTTGAAAGTATTTCGATTTCTTGGCTTTATATATCTTGTGGAAAGGACGA
TTCCTACTAACACACGATACACACACGCGTTAAGTCGACAATCAACCTCTGGATTACAAAATTTGTGAAA
GATTGACTGGTATTCTTAACTATGTTGCTCCTTTTACGCTATGTGGATACGCTGCTTTAATGCCTTTGTA
TCATGCTATTGCTTCCCGTATGGCTTTCATTTTCTCCTCCTTGTATAAATCCTGGTTGCTGTCTCTTTAT
GAGGAGTTGTGGCCCGTTGTCAGGCAACGTGGCGTGGTGTGCACTGTGTTTGCTGACGCAACCCCCACTG
GTTGGGGCATTGCCACCACCTGTCAGCTCCTTTCCGGGACTTTCGCTTTCCCCCTCCCTATTGCCACGGC
GGAACTCATCGCCGCCTGCCTTGCCCGCTGCTGGACAGGGGCTCGGCTGTTGGGCACTGACAATTCCGTG
GTGTTGTCGGGGAAATCATCGTCCTTTCCTTGGCTGCTCGCCTGTGTTGCCACCTGGATTCTGCGCGGGA
CGTCCTTCTGCTACGTCCCTTCGGCCCTCAATCCAGCGGACCTTCCTTCCCGCGGCCTGCTGCCGGCTCT
GCGGCCTCTTCCGCGTCTTCGCCTTCGCCCTCAGACGAGTCGGATCTCCCTTTGGGCCGCCTCCCCGCGT
CGACTTTAAGACCAATGACTTACAAGGCAGCTGTAGATCTTAGCCACTTTTTAAAAGAAAAGGGGGGACT
GGAAGGGCTAATTCACTCCCAACGAAGACAAGATCTGCTTTTTGCTTGTACTGGGTCTCTCTGGTTAGAC
CAGATCTGAGCCTGGGAGCTCTCTGGCTAACTAGGGAACCCACTGCTTAAGCCTCAATAAAGCTTGCCTT
GAGTGCTTCAAGTAGTGTGTGCCCGTCTGTTGTGTGACTCTGGTAACTAGAGATCCCTCAGACCCTTTTA
GTCAGTGTGGAAAATCTCTAGCAGTACGTATAGTAGTTCATGTCATCTTATTATTCAGTATTTATAACTT
GCAAAGAAATGAATATCAGAGAGTGAGAGGAACTTGTTTATTGCAGCTTATAATGGTTACAAATAAAGCA
ATAGCATCACAAATTTCACAAATAAAGCATTTTTTTCACTGCATTCTAGTTGTGGTTTGTCCAAACTCAT
CAATGTATCTTATCATGTCTGGCTCTAGCTATCCCGCCCCTAACTCCGCCCATCCCGCCCCTAACTCCGC
CCAGTTCCGCCCATTCTCCGCCCCATGGCTGACTAATTTTTTTTATTTATGCAGAGGCCGAGGCCGCCTC
GGCCTCTGAGCTATTCCAGAAGTAGTGAGGAGGCTTTTTTGGAGGCCTAGGGACGTACCCAATTCGCCCT
ATAGTGAGTCGTATTACGCGCGCTCACTGGCCGTCGTTTTACAACGTCGTGACTGGGAAAACCCTGGCGT
TACCCAACTTAATCGCCTTGCAGCACATCCCCCTTTCGCCAGCTGGCGTAATAGCGAAGAGGCCCGCACC
GATCGCCCTTCCCAACAGTTGCGCAGCCTGAATGGCGAATGGG
[124 nt withheld, positions 7184-7307]
C
[91 nt withheld, positions 7309-7399]
A
[49 nt withheld, positions 7401-7449]
CCTTTGACGTTGGAGTCCACGTTCTTT
[37 nt withheld, positions 7477-7513]
ACCCTATCTCGGTCTATTCTTTTGATTTATAAGGGATTTTGCCGATTTCGGCCTATTGGTTAAAAAATGA
GCTGATTTAACAAAAATTTAACGCGAATTTTAACAAAATATTAACGCTTACAATTTAGGTGGCACTTTTC
GGGGAAATGTGCGCGGAACCCCTATTTGTTTATTTTTCTAAATACATTCAAATATGTATCCGCTCATGAG
ACAATAACCCTGATAAATGCTTCAATAATATTGAAAAAGGAAGAGTATGAGTATTCAACATTTCCGTGTC
GCCCTTATTCCCTTTTTTGCGGCATTTTGCCTTCCTGTTTTTGCTCACCCAGAAACGCTGGTGAAAGTAA
AAGATGCTGAAGATCAGTTGGGTGCACGAGTGGGTTACATCGAACTGGATCTCAACAGCGGTAAGATCCT
TGAGAGTTTTCGCCCCGAAGAACGTTTTCCAATGATGAGCACTTTTAAAGTTCTGCTATGTGGCGCGGTA
TTATCCCGTATTGACGCCGGGCAAGAGCAACTCGGTCGCCGCATACACTATTCTCAGAATGACTTGGTTG
AGTACTCACCAGTCACAGAAAAGCATCTTACGGATGGCATGACAGTAAGAGAATTATGCAGTGCTGCCAT
AACCATGAGTGATAACACTGCGGCCAACTTACTTCTGACAACGATCGGAGGACCGAAGGAGCTAACCGCT
TTTTTGCACAACATGGGGGATCATGTAACTCGCCTTGATCGTTGGGAACCGGAGCTGAATGAAGCCATAC
CAAACGACGAGCGTGACACCACGATGCCTGTAGCAATGGCAACAACGTTGCGCAAACTATTAACTGGCGA
ACTACTTACTCTAGCTTCCCGGCAACAATTAATAGACTGGATGGAGGCGGATAAAGTTGCAGGACCACTT
CTGCGCTCGGCCCTTCCGGCTGGCTGGTTTATTGCTGATAAATCTGGAGCCGGTGAGCGTGGGTCTCGCG
GTATCATTGCAGCACTGGGGCCAGATGGTAAGCCCTCCCGTATCGTAGTTATCTACACGACGGGGAGTCA
GGCAACTATGGATGAACGAAATAGACAGATCGCTGAGATAGGTGCCTCACTGATTAAGCATTGGTAACTG
TCAGACCAAGTTTACTCATATATACTTTAGATTGATTTAAAACTTCATTTTTAATTTAAAAGGATCTAGG
TGAAGATCCTTTTTGATAATCTCATGACCAAAATCCCTTAACGTGAGTTTTCGTTCCACTGAGCGTCAGA
CCCCGTAGAAAAGATCAAAGGATCTTCTTGAGATCCTTTTTTTCTGCGCGTAATCTGCTGCTTGCAAACA
AAAAAACCACCGCTACCAGCGGTGGTTTGTTTGCCGGATCAAGAGCTACCAACTCTTTTTCCGAAGGTAA
CTGGCTTCAGCAGAGCGCAGATACCAAATACTGTTCTTCTAGTGTAGCCGTAGTTAGGCCACCACTTCAA
GAACTCTGTAGCACCGCCTACATACCTCGCTCTGCTAATCCTGTTACCAGTGGCTGCTGCCAGTGGCGAT
AAGTCGTGTCTTACCGGGTTGGACTCAAGACGATAGTTACCGGATAAGGCGCAGCGGTCGGGCTGAACGG
GGGGTTCGTGCACACAGCCCAGCTTGGAGCGAACGACCTACACCGAACTGAGATACCTACAGCGTGAGCT
ATGAGAAAGCGCCACGCTTCCCGAAGGGAGAAAGGCGGACAGGTATCCGGTAAGCGGCAGGGTCGGAACA
GGAGAGCGCACGAGGGAGCTTCCAGGGGGAAACGCCTGGTATCTTTATAGTCCTGTCGGGTTTCGCCACC
TCTGACTTGAGCGTCGATTTTTGTGATGCTCGTCAGGGGGGCGGAGCCTATGGAAAAACGCCAGCAACGC
GGCCTTTTTACGGTTCCTGGCCTTTTGCTGGCCTTTTGCTCACATGTTCTTTCCTGCGTTATCCCCTGAT
TCTGTGGATAACCGTATTACCGCCTTTGAGTGAGCTGATACCGCTCGCCGCAGCCGAACGACCGAGCGCA
GCGAGTCAGTGAGCGAGGAAGCGGAAGAGCGCCCAATACGCAAACCGCCTCTCCCCGCGCGTTGGCCGAT
TCATTAATGCAGCTGGCACGACAGGTTTCCCGACTGGAAAGCGGGCAGTGAGCGCAACGCAATTAATGTG
AGTTAGCTCACTCATTAGGCACCCCAGGCTTTACACTTTATGCTTCCGGCTCGTATGTTGTGTGGAATTG
TGAGCGGATAACAATTTCACACAGGAAACAGCTATGACCATGATTACGCCAAGCGCGCAATTAACCCTCA
CTAAAGGGAACAAAAGCTGGAGCTGCAAGC
