>Addgene plasmid #143020 | TFORF0349 | depositor partial sequence | sequence record 281198 | Insert
ACCGCCACCATGTCAGATCTGGTGAAACACCAGCGGACCCACACAGGGGAGAAACCCTACAAGTGTGGGG
TCTGTGGCAAGGGCTTTGGGGATAGCTCTGCCCGGATCAAACACCAGCGGACTCATAGTGGGGAGAAGCC
CTATAGAGCCCGGCCACCAGCCCAGGGTCCCCCAAAGATTCCTCGGTCCCGGATCCCTGCTGGTGAGCGC
CCCACTATCTGTGGTGAATGTGGCAAGAGCTTCCGGCAGAGTTCTGACCTGGTGAAACACCAGCGGACAC
ACACTGGTGAGAAGCCCTACAAGTGTGGCATATGTGGCAAGGGCTTTGGCGACAGTTCCGCCCGCATCAA
GCACCAGCGGACACACCGGGGGGAGCAGCCCCCCCGACCAGTGGTGCCCCGACGGCAGCCATCTCGGGCA
GCCACGGCAGCTACCCAGGGACCGAAGGCCCAGGACAAGCCATATATCTGCACTGATTGCGGCAAGAGGT
TTGTGCTCAGCTGCAGCCTCCTGAGTCACCAGCGTAGTCACTTGGGGCCCAAGCCCTTTGGCTGTGATGT
GTGTGGAAAGGAGTTTGCCCGGGGATCCGACCTGGTGAAGCACCTGCGGGTGCACACGGGTGAGAAGCCC
TACCTCTGCCCAGAGTGCGGCAAAGGTTTCGCGGACAGCTCCGCCCGAGTCAAACACCTCCGCACCCACA
GTGGCGAGAGGCCCCATGCCTGCCCGGAATGCGACCGTACCTTCAGCCTCAGCTCCACCCTTCTTCGCCA
CCGCCTCACTCACATGGAGCCCCAGGACTTCAGCTTCCCAGGCTATCCCCTACCCGCTCTGATCCCCAGC
CCACCCCCACCTCCTCTGGGCACCAGCCCCCCGCTGACACCTCGAAGTCCCTCACACTCGGGTGAGCCTT
TTGGCCTGCCTGGCTTGGAGCCAGAGCCTGGGGGCCCACAGGCTGGGGAGCCACCCCCACCACTGGCGGG
CGACAAGCCCCACAAGTGCCCTGAGTGTGGCAAGGGCTTCCGCCGAAGCTCTGACCTGGTGAAACACCAT
CGTGTGCACACAGGGGAGAAACCCTACCTCTGTCCTGAATGCGGCAAGGGTTTTGCTGACAGCTCAGCCC
GAGTCAAGCACCTCCGCACCCACCGTGGTGAACGGGCCCGGCCACCACCACCATCCACTCTGCTGCGGCC
ACATAACCCACCTGGCCCAGTACCCATGGCCCCTCGACCCCGAGTTCGGGCCCAGCCTTCTGGACCCAGC
CAGCCCCACGTGTGTGGCTTCTGTGGGAAGGAGTTCCCCCGGAGCTCAGATCTGGTCAAACACAGGCGTA
CACACACGGGGGAGAAGCCATACAAGTGTGCAGAGTGTGGCAAGGGTTTTGGTGACAGTTCTGCCCGCAT
CAAGCACCAGCGTGGGCACCTGGTCCTGACGCCCTTTGGGATAGGGGATGGTAGGGCAAGGCCCCTCAAG
CAGGAGGCAGCAACAGGACTGGAATAGTAATGAACTAGTCCGTAACTTGAAAGTATTTCGATTTCTTGGC
TTTATATATCTTGTGGAAAGGACGATTCCTACTAACACACGATACACAC
