>Addgene plasmid #143020 | TFORF0349 | depositor partial sequence | sequence record 281199 | Barcode
TTCCTACTAACACACGATACACAC
